>Addgene plasmid #48753 | pPB-CAG-empty-pgk-hph | addgene partial sequence | sequence record 150310 | pCAX-F 5'-CAGCTCCTGGGCAACGTGC-3'
AGCCGGAAGCATAAAGTGTAAAGCCTGGGGTGCCTAATGAGTGAGCTAACTCACATTAATTGCGTTGCGC
TCACTGCCCGCTTTCCAGTCGGGAAACCTGTCGTGCCAGCGGATCA
