>Addgene plasmid #48753 | pPB-CAG-empty-pgk-hph | addgene partial sequence | sequence record 154033 | MoCloF 5'-agcgaggaagcggaagagcg-3'
CCGCGCGTTGGCCGATTCATTAATGCAGCTGGCACGACAGGTTTCCCGACTGGAAAGCGGGCAGTGAGCG
CAACGCAATTAATGTGAGTTAGCTCACTCATTAGGCACCCCAGGCTTTACACTTTATGCTTCCGGCTCGT
ATGTTGTGTGGAATTGTGAGCGGATAACAATTTCACACAGGAAACAGCTATGACCATGATTACGCCAAGC
TCGAAATTAACCCTCACTAAAGGGAACAAAAGCTGGAGCTCTTTAACCCTAGAAAGATAATCATATTGTG
ACGTACGTTAAAGATAATCATGCGTAAAATTGACGCATGTGTTTTATCGGTCTGTATATCGAGGTTTATT
TATTAATTTGAATAGATATTAAGTTTTATTATATTTACACTTACATACTAATAATAAATTCAACAAACAA
TTTATTTATGTTTATTTATTTATTAAAAAAAAACAAAAACTCAAAATTTCTTCTATAAAGTAACAAAACA
TAACTTCGTATAGCATACATTATACGAAGTTATCTCGACGCGGCCGCTCTAGCCTCGAGGCTAGAACTAG
TGGATCTCGAGCCCCAGCTGGTTCTTTCCGCCTCAGAAGCCATAGAGCCCACCGCATCCCCAGCATGCCT
GCTATTGTCTTCCCAATCCTCCCCCTTGCTGTCCTGCCCCACCCCACCCCCCAGAATAGAATGACACCTA
CTCAGACAATGCGATGCAATTTCCTCATTTTATTAGGAAAGGACAGTGGGAGTGGCACCTTCCAGGGTCA
AGGAAGGCACGGGGGAGGGGCAAACAACAGATGGCTGGCAACTAGAA
