>Addgene plasmid #48753 | pPB-CAG-empty-pgk-hph | addgene partial sequence | sequence record 156359 | F1ori-R 5'-AGGGAAGAAAGCGAAAGGAG-3'
[64 nt withheld, positions 1-64]
CCCATTCGCCATTCAGGCTGCGCAACTGTTGGGAAGGGCGATCGGTGCGGGCCTCTTCGCTATTACGCCA
GCTGGCGAAAGGGGGATGTGCTGCAAGGCGATTAAGTTGGGTAACGCCAGGGTTTTCCCAGTCACGACGT
TGTAAAACGACGGCCAGTGAATTGTAATACGACTCACTATAGGGCGAATTGGGTACCTTAACCCTAGAAA
GATAGTCTGCGTAAAATTGACGCATGCATTCTTGAAATATTGCTCTCTCTTTCTAAATAGCGCGAATCCG
TCGCTGTGCATTTAGGACATCTCAGTCGCCGCTTGGAGCTCCCGTGAGGCGTGCTTGTCAATGCGGTAAG
TGTCACTGATTTTGAACTATAACGACCGCGTGAGTCAAAATGACGCATGATTATCTTTTACGTGACTTTT
AAGATTTAACTCATACGATAATTATATTGTTATTTCATGTTCTACTTACGTGATAACTTATTATATATAT
ATTTTCTTGTTATAGATATCCAACTATGAAACATTATCATAAAGCAATAGTAAAGAGCCTTCAGTAAAGA
GCAGGCATTTATCTAATCCCACCCCACCCCCACCCCCGTAGCTCCAATCCTTCCATTCAAAATGTAGGTA
CTCTGTTCTCACCCTTCTTAACAAAGTATGACAGGAAAAACTTCCATGTGGACATCTTTATTGTTTAATA
GATCATCAATTTCTCGACTATTCCTTTGCCCTCGGACGAGTGCTGGGGCGTCGGTTTCCACTATCGGCGA
GTACTTCTACACAGCCATCGGTCCA
