>Addgene plasmid #48753 | pPB-CAG-empty-pgk-hph | addgene partial sequence | sequence record 156360 | Hygro-F 5'-gacggcaatttcgatgatg-3'
ATCGTCCGATCCGGAGCCGGGACTGTCGGGCGTACACAAATCGCCCGCAGAAGCGCGGCCGTCTGGACCG
ATGGCTGTGTAGAAGTACTCGCCGATAGTGGAAACCGACGCCCCAGCACTCGTCCGAGGGCAAAGGAATA
GTCGAGAAATTGATGATCTATTAAACAATAAAGATGTCCACATGGAAGTTTTTCCTGTCATACTTTGTTA
AGAAGGGTGAGAACAGAGTACCTACATTTTGAATGGAAGGATTGGAGCTACGGGGGTGGGGGTGGGGTGG
GATTAGATAAATGCCTGCTCTTTACTGAAGGCTCTTTACTATTGCTTTATGATAATGTTTCATAGTTGGA
TATCTATAACAAGAAAATATATATATAATAAGTTATCACGTAAGTAGAACATGAAATAACAATATAATTA
TCGTATGAGTTAAATCTTAAAAGTCACGTAAAAGATAATCATGCGTCATTTTGACTCACGCGGTCGTTAT
AGTTCAAAATCAGTGACACTTACCGCATTGACAAGCACGCCTCACGGGAGCTCCAAGCGGCGACTGAGAT
GTCCTAAATGCACAGCGACGGATTCGCGCTATTTAGAAAGAGAGAGCAATATTTCAAGAATGCATGCGTC
AATTTTACGCAGACTATCTTTCTAGGGTTAAGGTACCCAATTCGCCCTATAGTGAGTCGTATTACAATTC
ACTGGCCGTCGTTTTACAACGTC
