>Addgene plasmid #48753 | pPB-CAG-empty-pgk-hph | addgene partial sequence | sequence record 311048 | Addgene Partial NGS Result
GGGGGGGGCTSGGGGGAGGGGCGCGGCGGCCCCCGGAGCGCCGGCGGCTGTCGAGGCGCGGCGAGCCGCA
GCCATTGCCTTTTATGGTAATCGTGCGAGAGGGCGCAGGGACTTCCTTTGTCCCAAATCTGTGCGGAGCC
GAAATCTGGGAGGCGCCGCCGCACCCCCTCTAGCGGGCGCGGGGCGAAGCGGTGCGGCGCCGGCAGGAAG
GAAATGGGCGGGGAGGGCCTTCGTGCGTCGCCGCGCCGCCGTCCCCTTCTCCCTCTCCAGCCTCGGGGCT
GTCCGCGGGGGGACGGCTGCCTTCGGGGGGGACGGGGCAGGGCGGGGTTCGGCTTCTGGCGTGTGACCGG
CGGCTCTAGAGCCTCTGCTAACCATGTTCATGCCTTCTTCTTTTTCCTACAGCTCCTGGGCAACGTGCTG
GTTATTGTGCTGTCTCATCATTTTGGCAAAGAATTCCTCGACGGTATCGATAAGCTTGGCGTAATCATGG
TCATAGCTGTTTCCTGTGTGAAATTGTTATCCGCTCACAATTCCACACAACATACGAGCCGGAAGCATAA
AGTGTAAAGCCTGGGGTGCCTAATGAGTGAGCTAACTCACATTAATTGCGTTGCGCTCACTGCCCGCTTT
CCAGTCGGGAAACCTGTCGTGCCAGCGGATCAGCCTCGACTGTGCCTTCTAGTTGCCAGCCATCTGTTGT
TTGCCCCTCCCCCGTGCCTTCCTTGACCCTGGAAGGTGCCACTCCCACTGTCCTTTCCTAATAAAATGAG
GAAATTGCATCGCATTGTCTGAGTAGGTGTCATTCTATTCTGGGGGGTGGGGTGGGGCAGGACAGCAAGG
GGGAGGATTGGGAAGACAATAGCAGGCATGCTGGGGATGCGGTGGGCTCTATGGCTTCTGAGGCGGAAAG
AACCAGCTGGGGCTCGAGATCCACTAGTTCTAGCCTCGAGGCTAGAGCGGCCGCGTCGAGATAACTTCGT
ATAATGTATGCTATACGAAGTTATGTTTTGTTACTTTATAGAAGAAATTTTGAGTTTTTGTTTTTTTTTA
ATAAATAAATAAACATAAATAAATTGTTTGTTGAATTTATTATTAGTATGTAAGTGTAAATATAATAAAA
CTTAATATCTATTCAAATTAATAAATAAACCTCGATATACAGACCGATAAAACACATGCGTCAATTTTAC
GCATGATTATCTTTAACGTACGTCACAATATGATTATCTTTCTAGGGTTAAAGAGCTCCAGCTTTTGTTC
CCTTTAGTGAGGGTTAATTTCGAGCTTGGCGTAATCATGGTCATAGCTGTTTCCTGTGTGAAATTGTTAT
CCGCTCACAATTCCACACAACATACGAGCCGGAAGCATAAAGTGTAAAGCCTGGGGTGCCTAATGAGTGA
GCTAACTCACATTAATTGCGTTGCGCTCACTGCCCGCTTTCCAGTCGGGAAACCTGTCGTGCCAGCTGCA
TTAATGAATCGGCCAACGCGCGGGGAGAGGCGGTTTGCGTATTGGGCGCTCTTCCGCTTCCTCGCTCACT
GACTCGCTGCGCTCGGTCGTTCGGCTGCGGCGAGCGGTATCAGCTCACTCAAAGGCGGTAATACGGTTAT
CCACAGAATCAGGGGATAACGCAGGAAAGAACATGTGAGCAAAAGGCCAGCAAAAGGCCAGGAACCGTAA
AAAGGCCGCGTTGCTGGCGTTTTTCCATAGGCTCCGCCCCCCTGACGAGCATCACAAAAATCGACGCTCA
AGTCAGAGGTGGCGAAACCCGACAGGACTATAAAGATACCAGGCGTTTCCCCCTGGAAGCTCCCTCGTGC
GCTCTCCTGTTCCGACCCTGCCGCTTACCGGATACCTGTCCGCCTTTCTCCCTTCGGGAAGCGTGGCGCT
TTCTCATAGCTCACGCTGTAGGTATCTCAGTTCGGTGTAGGTCGTTCGCTCCAAGCTGGGCTGTGTGCAC
GAACCCCCCGTTCAGCCCGACCGCTGCGCCTTATCCGGTAACTATCGTCTTGAGTCCAACCCGGTAAGAC
ACGACTTATCGCCACTGGCAGCAGCCACTGGTAACAGGATTAGCAGAGCGAGGTATGTAGGCGGTGCTAC
AGAGTTCTTGAAGTGGTGGCCTAACTACGGCTACACTAGAAGAACAGTATTTGGTATCTGCGCTCTGCTG
AAGCCAGTTACCTTCGGAAAAAGAGTTGGTAGCTCTTGATCCGGCAAACAAACCACCGCTGGTAGCGGTG
GTTTTTTTGTTTGCAAGCAGCAGATTACGCGCAGAAAAAAAGGATCTCAAGAAGATCCTTTGATCTTTTC
TACGGGGTCTGACGCTCAGTGGAACGAAAACTCACGTTAAGGGATTTTGGTCATGAGATTATCAAAAAGG
ATCTTCACCTAGATCCTTTTAAATTAAAAATGAAGTTTTAAATCAATCTAAAGTATATATGAGTAAACTT
GGTCTGACAGTTACCAATGCTTAATCAGTGAGGCACCTATCTCAGCGATCTGTCTATTTCGTTCATCCAT
AGTTGCCTGACTCCCCGTCGTGTAGATAACTACGATACGGGAGGGCTTACCATCTGGCCCCAGTGCTGCA
ATGATACCGCGAGACCCACGCTCACCGGCTCCAGATTTATCAGCAATAAACCAGCCAGCCGGAAGGGCCG
AGCGCAGAAGTGGTCCTGCAACTTTATCCGCCTCCATCCAGTCTATTAATTGTTGCCGGGAAGCTAGAGT
AAGTAGTTCGCCAGTTAATAGTTTGCGCAACGTTGTTGCCATTGCTACAGGCATCGTGGTGTCACGCTCG
TCGTTTGGTATGGCTTCATTCAGCTCCGGTTCCCAACGATCAAGGCGAGTTACATGATCCCCCATGTTGT
GCAAAAAAGCGGTTAGCTCCTTCGGTCCTCCGATCGTTGTCAGAAGTAAGTTGGCCGCAGTGTTATCACT
CATGGTTATGGCAGCACTGCATAATTCTCTTACTGTCATGCCATCCGTAAGATGCTTTTCTGTGACTGGT
GAGTACTCAACCAAGTCATTCTGAGAATAGTGTATGCGGCGACCGAGTTGCTCTTGCCCGGCGTCAATAC
GGGATAATACCGCGCCACATAGCAGAACTTTAAAAGTGCTCATCATTGGAAAACGTTCTTCGGGGCGAAA
ACTCTCAAGGATCTTACCGCTGTTGAGATCCAGTTCGATGTAACCCACTCGTGCACCCAACTGATCTTCA
GCATCTTTTACTTTCACCAGCGTTTCTGGGTGAGCAAAAACAGGAAGGCAAAATGCCGCAAAAAAGGGAA
TAAGGGCGACACGGAAATGTTGAATACTCATACTCTTCCTTTTTCAATATTATTGAAGCATTTATCAGGG
TTATTGTCTCATGAGCGGATACATATTTGAATGTATTTAGAAAAATAAACAAATAGGGGTTCCGCGCACA
TTTCCCCGAAAAGTGCCACCTAAATTGTAAGCGTTAATATTTTGTTAAAATTCGCGTTAAATTTTTGTTA
AATCAGCTCATTTTTTAACCAATAGGCCGAAATCGGCAAAATCCCTTATAAATCAAAAGAATAGACCGAG
ATAGGGT
[37 nt withheld, positions 3578-3614]
AAAGAACGTGGACTCCAACGTCAAAGG
[49 nt withheld, positions 3642-3690]
T
[91 nt withheld, positions 3692-3782]
G
[124 nt withheld, positions 3784-3907]
CCCATTCGCCATTCAGGCTGCGCAACTGTTGGGAAGGGCGATCGGTGCGGGCCTCTTCGCTATTACGCCA
GCTGGCGAAAGGGGGATGTGCTGCAAGGCGATTAAGTTGGGTAACGCCAGGGTTTTCCCAGTCACGACGT
TGTAAAACGACGGCCAGTGAATTGTAATACGACTCACTATAGGGCGAATTGGGTACCTTAACCCTAGAAA
GATAGTCTGCGTAAAATTGACGCATGCATTCTTGAAATATTGCTCTCTCTTTCTAAATAGCGCGAATCCG
TCGCTGTGCATTTAGGACATCTCAGTCGCCGCTTGGAGCTCCCGTGAGGCGTGCTTGTCAATGCGGTAAG
TGTCACTGATTTTGAACTATAACGACCGCGTGAGTCAAAATGACGCATGATTATCTTTTACGTGACTTTT
AAGATTTAACTCATACGATAATTATATTGTTATTTCATGTTCTACTTACGTGATAACTTATTATATATAT
ATTTTCTTGTTATAGATATCCAACTATGAAACATTATCATAAAGCAATAGTAAAGAGCCTTCAGTAAAGA
GCAGGCATTTATCTAATCCCACCCCACCCCCACCCCCGTAGCTCCAATCCTTCCATTCAAAATGTAGGTA
CTCTGTTCTCACCCTTCTTAACAAAGTATGACAGGAAAAACTTCCATGTGGACATCTTTATTGTTTAATA
GATCATCAATTTCTCGACTATTCCTTTGCCCTCGGACGAGTGCTGGGGCGTCGGTTTCCACTATCGGCGA
GTACTTCTACACAGCCATCGGTCCAGACGGCCGCGCTTCTGCGGGCGATTTGTGTACGCCCGACAGTCCC
GGCTCCGGATCGGACGATTGCGTCGCATCGACCCTGCGCCCAAGCTGCATCATCGAAATTGCCGTCAACC
AAGCTCTGATAGAGTTGGTCAAGACCAATGCGGAGCATATACGCCCGGAGCCGCGGCGATCCTGCAAGCT
CCGGATGCCTCCGCTCGAAGTAGCGCGTCTGCTGCTCCATACAAGCCAACCACGGCCTCCAGAAGAAGAT
GTTGGCGACCTCGTATTGGGAATCCCCGAACATCGCCTCGCTCCAGTCAATGACCGCTGTTATGCGGCCA
TTGTCCGTCAGGACATTGTTGGAGCCGAAATCCGCGTGCACGAGGTGCCGGACTTCGGGGCAGTCCTCGG
CCCAAAGCATCAGCTCATCGAGAGCCTGCGCGACGGACGCACTGACGGTGTCGTCCATCACAGTTTGCCA
GTGATACACATGGGGATCAGCAATCGCGCATATGAAATCACGCCATGTAGTGTATTGACCGATTCCTTGC
GGTCCGAATGGGCCGAACCCGCTCGTCTGGCTAAGATCGGCCGCAGCGATCGCATCCATGGCCTCCGCGA
CCGGCTGCAGAACAGCGGGCAGTTCGGTTTCAGGCAGGTCTTGCAACGTGACACCCTGTGCACGGCGGGA
GATGCAATAGGTCAGGCTCTCGCTGAATTCCCCAATGTCAAGCACTTCCGGAATCGGGAGCGCGGCCGAT
GCAAAGTGCCGATAAACATAACGATCTTTGTAGAAACCATCGGCGCAGCTATTTACCCGCAGGACATATC
CACGCCCTCCTACATCGAAGCTGAAAGCACGAGATTCTTCGCCCTCCGAGAGCTGCATCAGGTCGGAGAC
GCTGTCGAACTTTTCGATCAGAAACTTCTCGACAGACGTCGCGGTGAGTTCAGGCTTTTTCATGGTGGCG
GCTGGATCGGTCGAAAGGCCCGGAGATGAGGAAGAGGAGAACAGCGCGGCAGACGTGCGCTTTTGAAGCG
TGCAGAATGCCGGGCCTCCGGAGGACCTTCGGGCGCCCGCCCCGCCCCTGAGCCCGCCCCTGAGCCCGCC
CCCGGACCCACCCCTTCCCAGCCTCTGAGCCCAGAAAGCGAAGGAGCAAAGCTGCTATTGGCCGCTGCCC
CAAAGGCCTACCCGCTTCCATTGCTCAGCGGTGCTGTCCATCTGCACGAGACTAGTGAGACGTGCTACTT
CCATTTGTCACGTCCTGCACGACGCGAGCTGCGGGGCGGGGGGGAACTTCCTGACTAGGGGAGGAGTAGA
AGGTGGCGCGAAGGGGCCACCAAAGAACGGAGCCGGTTGGCGCCTACCGGTGGATGTGGAATGTGTGCGA
GGCCAGAGGCCACTTGTGTAGCGCCAAGTGCCCAGCGGGGCTGCTAAAGCGCATGCTCCAGACTGCCTTG
GGAAAAGCGCCTCCCCTACCCGGTAGAATTCATCGATGATATCATAACTTCGTATAATGTATGCTATACG
AAGTTATGCGGCCCTCGAGGTCGACATTGATTATTGACTAGTTATTAATAGTAATCAATTACGGGGTCAT
TAGTTCATAGCCCATATATGGAGTTCCGCGTTACATAACTTACGGTAAATGGCCCGCCTGGCTGACCGCC
CAACGACCCCCGCCCATTGACGTCAATAATGACGTATGTTCCCATAGTAACGCCAATAGGGACTTTCCAT
TGACGTCAATGGGTGGAGTATTTACGGTAAACTGCCCACTTGGCAGTACATCAAGTGTATCATATGCCAA
GTACGCCCCCTATTGACGTCAATGACGGTAAATGGCCCGCCTGGCATTATGCCCAGTACATGACCTTATG
GGACTTTCCTACTTGGCAGTACATCTACGTATTAGTCATCGCTATTACCATGGTCGAGGTGAGCCCCACG
TTCTGCTTCACTCTCCCCATCTCC
