[The description below was written by a language model from this plasmid's Addgene catalogue record.]
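Description:
pPB-CAG-empty-pgk-hph is an empty mammalian expression backbone built on a Bluescript plasmid and designed for piggyBac transposon-mediated delivery. It is maintained in bacteria as a high-copy plasmid under ampicillin selection. As a piggyBac vector, its expression cassettes are expected to sit between the transposon terminal repeats. When the plasmid is co-introduced with a source of piggyBac transposase, the region between the repeats is excised and integrated into the host genome, giving stable transgene expression without viral packaging. No feature table is provided, so the exact arrangement and orientation of the elements cannot be confirmed from the record.

The vector carries no insert. A gene of interest is placed by restriction enzyme cloning downstream of the CAG promoter, a strong composite promoter (CMV early enhancer with chicken beta-actin promoter and intron sequences). CAG drives robust, sustained expression in many mammalian cell types, including pluripotent stem cells, where some viral promoters are prone to silencing. The name indicates a second cassette in which a PGK promoter drives hph, the hygromycin phosphotransferase gene, matching the recorded hygromycin selectable marker and allowing enrichment of cells that have stably integrated the transposon.

The associated work concerns the control of exit from pluripotency, which suggests use for stable overexpression of candidate factors in stem cells, although the record does not state specific applications. The depositor notes that the plasmid map is theoretical and may not match the actual sequence, though the presence of the important features was verified by sequencing.
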