Addgene plasmid #48753: pPB-CAG-empty-pgk-hph
Purpose: (Empty Backbone) PiggyBac backbone, CAG promoter, Hygromycin selection
Depositing lab: Austin Smith. Depositing organization: University of Cambridge. Publication: Exit from pluripotency is gated by intracellular redistribution of the bHLH transcription factor Tfe3. Betschinger J, Nichols J, Dietmann S, Corrin PD, Paddison PJ, Smith A. Cell. 2013 Apr 11;153(2):335-47. doi: 10.1016/j.cell.2013.03.012. PubMed 23582324.
Backbone
  Vector backbone: Bluescript
  Vector type: Mammalian Expression ; PiggyBac
  Promoter: CAG
  Selectable markers: Hygromycin
Growth in bacteria
  Bacterial resistance: Ampicillin, 100 μg/mL
  Growth temperature: 37°C
  Growth strain: DH5alpha
  Copy number: High Copy
Gene/Insert
  Cloning method: Restriction Enzyme
Terms and licenses: Academic/Nonprofit Terms; Industry Terms: Not Available to Industry
Depositor comments: Plasmid map is theoretical and may not represent actual sequence. The presence of important plasmid features have been verified by sequencing.
How to cite: pPB-CAG-empty-pgk-hph was a gift from Austin Smith (Addgene plasmid # 48753 ; http://n2t.net/addgene:48753 ; RRID:Addgene_48753)
